Addgene plasmid #162294: pEPQD0CM0543
Purpose: Level 0 N-terminal tag part for MoClo assembly, CCAT-AATG
Depositing lab: Nicola Patron. Depositing organization: Earlham Institute. Publication: Biofoundry-assisted expression and characterization of plant proteins. Dudley QM, Cai YM, Kallam K, Debreyne H, Carrasco Lopez JA, Patron NJ. Synth Biol (Oxf). 2021 Sep 11;6(1):ysab029. doi: 10.1093/synbio/ysab029. eCollection 2021. PubMed 34693026.
Backbone
  Vector backbone: pTwist
  Vector type: Synthetic Biology
Growth in bacteria
  Bacterial resistance: Chloramphenicol, 25 μg/mL
  Growth temperature: 37°C
  Growth strain: DH5alpha
  Copy number: High Copy
Gene/Insert
  Gene/Insert name: N-terminal tag, GST-[TEV cleavage site]
  Species: Synthetic
  Mutation: codon optimized for E. coli
  Cloning method: Unknown
  Sequencing primers: 5′ GTTGTAAAACGACGGCCAGTC; 3′ AGCGGATAACAATTTCACACAGG
Terms and licenses: Academic/Nonprofit Terms; Industry Terms: Not Available to Industry
How to cite: pEPQD0CM0543 was a gift from Nicola Patron (Addgene plasmid # 162294 ; http://n2t.net/addgene:162294 ; RRID:Addgene_162294)
