[The description below was written by a language model from this plasmid's Addgene catalogue record and pLannotate feature annotations shown in this document.]
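Description:
pEPQD0CM0543 is a small (about 2.7 kb) Level 0 standard part plasmid for MoClo/Golden Gate modular assembly, built on a pTwist synthetic-biology backbone. It is propagated in E. coli from a high-copy ColE1/pUC-type origin of replication and selected with chloramphenicol. Resistance comes from a cat (chloramphenicol acetyltransferase) gene driven by its native cat promoter and followed by a lambda t0 transcription terminator. A short remnant of lacZα spans the numbering origin of the sequence and appears to be a backbone fragment, not a functional screening cassette.

The payload is an N-terminal tag module. It consists of a synthetic, E. coli codon-optimized coding sequence for glutathione S-transferase (the 26 kDa Schistosoma japonicum GST), followed almost immediately by a tobacco etch virus (TEV) protease recognition site, which the annotation software marks as a fragment. The part is defined by the fusion overhangs CCAT and AATG, the positions that specify an N-terminal tag in the MoClo/Phytobrick syntax. On assembly it therefore slots between an upstream promoter/5′ UTR part and a downstream coding sequence part and is read in frame with that coding sequence. The plasmid carries no promoter or terminator for the tag, so it is a donor of a building block and not an expression vector. The record does not annotate the Type IIS restriction sites that release the part.

In an assembled transcription unit, GST can aid solubility and allows affinity purification on glutathione resin, and the TEV site permits later removal of the tag from the protein of interest. The associated work concerns biofoundry-assisted expression and characterization of plant proteins, which fits use of this part in high-throughput construction of bacterial or cell-free expression constructs.
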