Features (pLannotate 1.2.2; 7 found; start..end, strand, type, name):
     80..733     +  CDS            GST26_SCHJA: Experimental evidence at protein level: Swiss-Prot protein existence level 1. GST isoenzymes appear to play a central role in the parasite detoxification system. Other functions are also suspected including a role in increasing the solubility of haematin in the parasite gut. From Schistosoma japonicum (Blood fluke).
    740..756     +  CDS            TEV site (fragment): tobacco etch virus (TEV) protease recognition and cleavage site
   1013..1601    -  rep_origin     ori: high-copy-number ColE1/pMB1/pBR322/pUC origin of replication
   1734..1828    -  terminator     lambda t0 terminator: transcription terminator from phage lambda
   1852..2508    -  CDS            cat: CAT_ECOLX - Experimental evidence at protein level: Swiss-Prot protein existence level 1. This enzyme is an effector of chloramphenicol resistance in bacteria. From Escherichia coli. This protein is used as a marker in many commonly used cloning vectors, such as pACYC184.
   2509..2611    -  promoter       cat promoter: promoter of the E. coli cat gene encoding chloramphenicol acetyltransferase
   2686..17      -  CDS            lacZα (fragment) (across the origin): LacZα fragment of β-galactosidase; lacZ fragment
>Addgene plasmid #162294 | pEPQD0CM0543 | addgene full sequence | sequence record 318684 | Addgene NGS Result
GTAAAACGACGGCCAGTCATGCATAATCCGCACGCATCTGGAATAAGGAAGTGCCATTCCGCCTGACCTA
GGTCTCTCCATGTCACCGATTTTAGGCTACTGGAAAATTAAGGGTCTTGTGCAACCCACACGTCTGCTGC
TGGAGTACTTAGAGGAGAAGTACGAGGAGCACCTCTACGAACGCGACGAGGGCGACAAGTGGCGTAATAA
GAAATTCGAGTTAGGCTTAGAATTCCCTAACCTGCCGTACTACATCGACGGCGACGTCAAGCTGACCCAA
AGTATGGCGATTATCCGCTACATTGCCGATAAACATAATATGCTCGGCGGCTGCCCGAAGGAACGCGCTG
AAATCTCCATGTTAGAGGGCGCTGTCCTGGACATCCGTTATGGGGTGTCACGTATCGCGTACTCGAAGGA
TTTCGAGACTCTGAAGGTGGACTTCCTGTCGAAATTACCCGAGATGTTAAAGATGTTTGAGGACCGCTTG
TGCCACAAGACTTACCTGAACGGCGACCACGTGACTCACCCGGATTTTATGCTGTACGATGCCTTGGACG
TCGTACTGTATATGGATCCGATGTGTTTGGACGCCTTTCCGAAGCTGGTGTGCTTCAAGAAGCGCATCGA
GGCCATTCCGCAGATCGACAAATATTTAAAGTCGTCAAAATACATTGCGTGGCCGCTTCAGGGCTGGCAA
GCCACGTTTGGTGGCGGGGATCACCCACCTAAGAGCGAGAACCTGTATTTTCAGTCAATGAGAGACCTAG
GCTAGGTGGAGGCTCAGTGATGATAAGTCTGCGATGGTGGATGCATGTGTCATGGTCATAGCTGTTTCCT
GTGTGAAATTGTTATCCGCTCAGAGGGCACAATCCTATTCCGCGCTATCCGACAATCTCCAAGACATTAG
GTGGAGTTCAGTTCGGCGTATGGCATATGTCGCTGGAAAGAACATGTGAGCAAAAGGCCAGCAAAAGGCC
AGGAACCGTAAAAAGGCCGCGTTGCTGGCGTTTTTCCATAGGCTCCGCCCCCCTGACGAGCATCACAAAA
ATCGACGCTCAAGTCAGAGGTGGCGAAACCCGACAGGACTATAAAGATACCAGGCGTTTCCCCCTGGAAG
CTCCCTCGTGCGCTCTCCTGTTCCGACCCTGCCGCTTACCGGATACCTGTCCGCCTTTCTCCCTTCGGGA
AGCGTGGCGCTTTCTCATAGCTCACGCTGTAGGTATCTCAGTTCGGTGTAGGTCGTTCGCTCCAAGCTGG
GCTGTGTGCACGAACCCCCCGTTCAGCCCGACCGCTGCGCCTTATCCGGTAACTATCGTCTTGAGTCCAA
CCCGGTAAGACACGACTTATCGCCACTGGCAGCAGCCACTGGTAACAGGATTAGCAGAGCGAGGTATGTA
GGCGGTGCTACAGAGTTCTTGAAGTGGTGGCCTAACTACGGCTACACTAGAAGAACAGTATTTGGTATCT
GCGCTCTGCTGAAGCCAGTTACCTTCGGAAAAAGAGTTGGTAGCTCTTGATCCGGCAAACAAACCACCGC
TGGTAGCGGTGGTTTTTTTGTTTGCAAGCAGCAGATTACGCGCAGAAAAAAAGGATCTCAAGAAGATCCT
TTGATCTTTTCTACGGGGTCTGACGCTCTATTCAACAAAGCCGCCGTCCCGTCAAGTCAGCGTAAATGGG
TAGGGGGCTTCAAATCGTCCCCCCATACGATATAAGTTGTTACTAGTGCTTGGATTCTCACCAATAAAAA
ACGCCCGGCGGCAACCGAGCGTTCTGAACAAATCCAGATGGAGTTCTGAGGTCATTACTGGATCTATCAA
CAGGAGTCCAAGCGAGCTCGATATCAAATTACGCCCCGCCCTGCCACTCATCGCAGTACTGTTGTAATTC
ATTAAGCATTCTGCCGACATGGAAGCCATCACAAACGGCATGATGAACCTGAATCGCCAGCGGCATCAGC
ACCTTGTCGCCTTGCGTATAATATTTGCCCATGGTGAAAACGGGGGCGAAGAAGTTGTCCATATTGGCCA
CGTTTAAATCAAAACTGGTGAAACTCACCCAGGGATTGGCTGAGACGAAAAACATATTCTCAATAAACCC
TTTAGGGAAATAGGCCAGGTTTTCACCGTAACACGCCACATCTTGCGAATATATGTGTAGAAACTGCCGG
AAATCGTCGTGGTATTCACTCCAGAGCGATGAAAACGTTTCAGTTTGCTCATGGAAAACGGTGTAACAAG
GGTGAACACTATCCCATATCACCAGCTCACCGTCTTTCATTGCCATACGAAATTCCGGATGAGCATTCAT
CAGGCGGGCAAGAATGTGAATAAAGGCCGGATAAAACTTGTGCTTATTTTTCTTTACGGTCTTTAAAAAG
GCCGTAATATCCAGCTGAACGGTCTGGTTATAGGTACATTGAGCAACTGACTGAAATGCCTCAAAATGTT
CTTTACGATGCCATTGGGATATATCAACGGTGGTATATCCAGTGATTTTTTTCTCCATTTTAGCTTCCTT
AGCTCCTGAAAATCTCGATAACTCAAAAAATACGCCCGGTAGTGATCTTATTTCATTATGGTGAAAGTTG
GAACCTCTTACGTGCCGATCAACGTCTCATTGATACCTGAAACAAAACCCATCGTACGGCCAAGGAAGTC
TCCAATAACTGTGATCCACCACAAGCGCCAGGGTTTTCCCAGTCACGACGTT
